Addgene plasmid #212024: pMX-IG-ATG3 (Y209A)
Purpose: Expresses untagged ATG3 (Y209A) in mammalian cells
Depositing lab: Michael Lazarou. Publication: Three-step docking by WIPI2, ATG16L1, and ATG3 delivers LC3 to the phagophore. Rao S, Skulsuppaisarn M, Strong LM, Ren X, Lazarou M, Hurley JH, Hummer G. Sci Adv. 2024 Feb 9;10(6):eadj8027. doi: 10.1126/sciadv.adj8027. Epub 2024 Feb 7. PubMed 38324698.
Backbone
  Vector backbone: pMX-IG
  Backbone manufacturer: Cell Biolabs
  Vector type: Mammalian Expression, Retroviral
Growth in bacteria
  Bacterial resistance: Ampicillin, 100 μg/mL
  Growth temperature: 37°C
  Growth strain: NEB Stable
  Copy number: High Copy
Gene/Insert
  Gene/Insert name: ATG3
  Species: H. sapiens (human)
  Entrez Gene: ATG3 (a.k.a. APG3, APG3-LIKE, APG3L, PC3-96, hApg3)
Terms and licenses: Academic/Nonprofit Terms; Industry Terms: Not Available to Industry
How to cite: pMX-IG-ATG3 (Y209A) was a gift from Michael Lazarou (Addgene plasmid # 212024)
