[The description below was written by a language model from this plasmid's Addgene catalogue record and pLannotate feature annotations shown in this document.]
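Description:
pMX-IG-ATG3 (Y209A) is a Moloney murine leukemia virus-based retroviral expression plasmid built on the pMX-IG backbone, intended to express untagged human ATG3 carrying a Y209A point substitution in mammalian cells. As a retroviral transfer vector, it would normally be introduced into a packaging cell line so that the region between the long terminal repeats is packaged into virions and stably integrated into target cells, with the 5' LTR typically driving transcription of the insert. The "IG" in the backbone name conventionally denotes an IRES-GFP cassette downstream of the cloning site, which would allow transduced cells to be identified by fluorescence, but the record does not explicitly state this or name the promoter. In bacteria the plasmid is maintained at high copy through a ColE1/pUC-type origin and selected with ampicillin via the β-lactamase gene and its native promoter. The recorded growth strain is a recombination-limiting one, consistent with the repeated LTR sequences.

The two available feature tables describe the same 2,639-nt sequence in opposite orientations, and they do not cover the full construct the catalogue entry describes. They annotate only the origin, AmpR and its promoter, a short lacI fragment, and a single MoMLV LTR region with an adjacent LTR fragment. No ATG3 coding sequence, packaging signal, second LTR, IRES or reporter is annotated. This could reflect an incomplete assembly or a collapse across the LTR repeats, so the insert and mutation cannot be confirmed from these tables. The associated publication concerns how WIPI2, ATG16L1 and ATG3 deliver LC3 to the phagophore, suggesting that the mutant is used to test ATG3 function in autophagy.
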