Features (pLannotate 1.2.2; 13 found; start..end, strand, type, name):
     35..607     +  misc_feature   IRES: internal ribosome entry site (IRES) of the encephalomyocarditis virus (EMCV)
    621..1337    +  CDS            EYFP: EYFP is a basic (constitutively fluorescent) green/yellow fluorescent protein published in 1996, derived from Aequorea victoria. It is reported to be a very rapidly-maturing weak dimer with high acid sensitivity.
   1404..1525    +  LTR            3' LTR (ΔU3) (fragment): self-inactivating 3' long terminal repeat (LTR) from Moloney murine leukemia virus
   1526..1995    +  LTR            LTR: long terminal repeat from Moloney murine leukemia virus
   1998..2051    -  CDS            lacI (fragment): lac repressor; lacI; The lac repressor binds to the lac operator to inhibit transcription in E. coli. This inhibition can be relieved by adding lactose or isopropyl-β-D-thiogalactopyranoside (IPTG).
   2234..2822    -  rep_origin     ori: high-copy-number ColE1/pMB1/pBR322/pUC origin of replication
   2986..3846    -  CDS            AmpR: β-lactamase; bla; confers resistance to ampicillin, carbenicillin, and related antibiotics
   3847..3951    -  promoter       AmpR promoter: bla
   3966..4559    +  LTR            LTR: long terminal repeat from Moloney murine leukemia virus
   4622..4979    +  misc_feature   MMLV Ψ: packaging signal of Moloney murine leukemia virus (MMLV)
   5044..5460    +  CDS            gag (truncated): truncated Moloney murine leukemia virus (MMLV) gag gene lacking the start codon
   5470..5844    +  misc_feature   pol region: Moloney murine leukemia virus (MMLV) pol region containing the splice acceptor site
   5894..6835    +  CDS            ATG3: ATG3_HUMAN - Also known as APG3, APG3L. Experimental evidence at protein level: Swiss-Prot protein existence level 1. E2 conjugating enzyme required for the cytoplasm to vacuole transport (Cvt), autophagy, and mitochondrial homeostasis. Responsible for the E2-like covalent binding of phosphatidylethanolamine to the C- terminal Gly of ATG8-like proteins (GABARAP, GABARAPL1, GABARAPL2 or MAP1LC3A). The ATG12-ATG5 conjugate plays a role of an E3 and promotes the transfer of ATG8-like proteins from ATG3 to phosphatidylethanolamine (PE). This step is required for the membrane association of ATG8-li
>Addgene plasmid #212024 | pMX-IG-ATG3 (Y209A) | depositor full sequence | sequence record 413596 | pMX-IG-ATG3 (Y209A) sequence 6843 bps
GGGCCGGCGCGCCGCGGCCGCTACGTAAATTCCGCCCCTCTCCCTCCCCCCCCCCTAACGTTACTGGCCG
AAGCCGCTTGGAATAAGGCCGGTGTGCGTTTGTCTATATGTTATTTTCCACCATATTGCCGTCTTTTGGC
AATGTGAGGGCCCGGAAACCTGGCCCTGTCTTCTTGACGAGCATTCCTAGGGGTCTTTCCCCTCTCGCCA
AAGGAATGCAAGGTCTGTTGAATGTCGTGAAGGAAGCAGTTCCTCTGGAAGCTTCTTGAAGACAAACAAC
GTCTGTAGCGACCCTTTGCAGGCAGCGGAACCCCCCACCTGGCGACAGGTGCCTCTGCGGCCAAAAGCCA
CGTGTATAAGATACACCTGCAAAGGCGGCACAACCCCAGTGCCACGTTGTGAGTTGGATAGTTGTGGAAA
GAGTCAAATGGCTCTCCTCAAGCGTATTCAACAAGGGGCTGAAGGATGCCCAGAAGGTACCCCATTGTAT
GGGATCTGATCTGGGGCCTCGGTGCACATGCTTTACATGTGTTTAGTCGAGGTTAAAAAACGTCTAGGCC
CCCCGAACCACGGGGACGTGGTTTTCCTTTGAAAAACACGATGATAAGCTTGCCACAACCATGGTGAGCA
AGGGCGAGGAGCTGTTCACCGGGGTGGTGCCCATCCTGGTCGAGCTGGACGGCGACGTAAACGGCCACAA
GTTCAGCGTGTCCGGCGAGGGCGAGGGCGATGCCACCTACGGCAAGCTGACCCTGAAGTTCATCTGCACC
ACCGGCAAGCTGCCCGTGCCCTGGCCCACCCTCGTGACCACCTTCGGCTACGGCCTGCAGTGCTTCGCCC
GCTACCCCGACCACATGAAGCAGCACGACTTCTTCAAGTCCGCCATGCCCGAAGGCTACGTCCAGGAGCG
CACCATCTTCTTCAAGGACGACGGCAACTACAAGACCCGCGCCGAGGTGAAGTTCGAGGGCGACACCCTG
GTGAACCGCATCGAGCTGAAGGGCATCGACTTCAAGGAGGACGGCAACATCCTGGGGCACAAGCTGGAGT
ACAACTACAACAGCCACAACGTCTATATCATGGCCGACAAGCAGAAGAACGGCATCAAGGTGAACTTCAA
GATCCGCCACAACATCGAGGACGGCAGCGTGCAGCTCGCCGACCACTACCAGCAGAACACCCCCATCGGC
GACGGCCCCGTGCTGCTGCCCGACAACCACTACCTGAGCTACCAGTCCGCCCTGAGCAAAGACCCCAACG
AGAAGCGCGATCACATGGTCCTGCTGGAGTTCGTGACCGCCGCCGGGATCACTCTCGGCATGGACGAGCT
GTACAAGAGCGGCCCAGCCACAGTGGTCGACGATAAAATAAAAGATTTTATTTAGTCTCCAGAAAAAGGG
GGGAATGAAAGACCCCACCTGTAGGTTTGGCAAGCTAGCTTAAGTAACGCCATTTTGGAAGGCATGGAAA
AATACATAACTGAGAATAGAGAAGTTCAGATCAAGGTCAGGAACAGATGGAACAGCTGAATATGGGCCAA
ACAGGATATCTGTGGTAAGCAGTTCCTGCCCCGGCTCAGGGCCAAGAACAGATGGAACAGCTGAATATGG
GCCAAACAGGATATCTGTGGTAAGCAGTTCCTGCCCCGGCTCAGGGCCAAGAACAGATGGTCCCCAGATG
CGGTCCAGCCCTCAGCAGTTTCTAGAGAACCATCAGATGTTTCCAGGGTGCCCCAAGGACCTGAAATGAC
CCTGTGCCTTATTTGAACTAACCAATCAGTTCGCTTCTCGCTTCTGTTCGCGCGCTTCTGCTCCCCGAGC
TCAATAAAAGAGCCCACAACCCCTCACTCGGGGCGCCAGTCCTCCGATTGACTGAGTCGCCCGGGTACCC
GTGTATCCAATAAACCCTCTTGCAGTTGCATCCGACTTGTGGTCTCGCTGTTCCTTGGGAGGGTCTCCTC
TGAGTGATTGACTACCCGTCAGCGGGGGTCTTTCATTCTGCATTAATGAATCGGCCAACGCGCGGGGAGA
GGCGGTTTGCGTATTGGGCGCTCTTCCGCTTCCTCGCTCACTGACTCGCTGCGCTCGGTCGTTCGGCTGC
GGCGAGCGGTATCAGCTCACTCAAAGGCGGTAATACGGTTATCCACAGAATCAGGGGATAACGCAGGAAA
GAACATGTGAGCAAAAGGCCAGCAAAAGGCCAGGAACCGTAAAAAGGCCGCGTTGCTGGCGTTTTTCCAT
AGGCTCCGCCCCCCTGACGAGCATCACAAAAATCGACGCTCAAGTCAGAGGTGGCGAAACCCGACAGGAC
TATAAAGATACCAGGCGTTTCCCCCTGGAAGCTCCCTCGTGCGCTCTCCTGTTCCGACCCTGCCGCTTAC
CGGATACCTGTCCGCCTTTCTCCCTTCGGGAAGCGTGGCGCTTTCTCATAGCTCACGCTGTAGGTATCTC
AGTTCGGTGTAGGTCGTTCGCTCCAAGCTGGGCTGTGTGCACGAACCCCCCGTTCAGCCCGACCGCTGCG
CCTTATCCGGTAACTATCGTCTTGAGTCCAACCCGGTAAGACACGACTTATCGCCACTGGCAGCAGCCAC
TGGTAACAGGATTAGCAGAGCGAGGTATGTAGGCGGTGCTACAGAGTTCTTGAAGTGGTGGCCTAACTAC
GGCTACACTAGAAGGACAGTATTTGGTATCTGCGCTCTGCTGAAGCCAGTTACCTTCGGAAAAAGAGTTG
GTAGCTCTTGATCCGGCAAACAAACCACCGCTGGTAGCGGTGGTTTTTTTGTTTGCAAGCAGCAGATTAC
GCGCAGAAAAAAAGGATCTCAAGAAGATCCTTTGATCTTTTCTACGGGGTCTGACGCTCAGTGGAACGAA
AACTCACGTTAAGGGATTTTGGTCATGAGATTATCAAAAAGGATCTTCACCTAGATCCTTTTGCGGCCGG
CCGCAAATCAATCTAAAGTATATATGAGTAAACTTGGTCTGACAGTTACCAATGCTTAATCAGTGAGGCA
CCTATCTCAGCGATCTGTCTATTTCGTTCATCCATAGTTGCCTGACTCCCCGTCGTGTAGATAACTACGA
TACGGGAGGGCTTACCATCTGGCCCCAGTGCTGCAATGATACCGCGAGACCCACGCTCACCGGCTCCAGA
TTTATCAGCAATAAACCAGCCAGCCGGAAGGGCCGAGCGCAGAAGTGGTCCTGCAACTTTATCCGCCTCC
ATCCAGTCTATTAATTGTTGCCGGGAAGCTAGAGTAAGTAGTTCGCCAGTTAATAGTTTGCGCAACGTTG
TTGCCATTGCTACAGGCATCGTGGTGTCACGCTCGTCGTTTGGTATGGCTTCATTCAGCTCCGGTTCCCA
ACGATCAAGGCGAGTTACATGATCCCCCATGTTGTGCAAAAAAGCGGTTAGCTCCTTCGGTCCTCCGATC
GTTGTCAGAAGTAAGTTGGCCGCAGTGTTATCACTCATGGTTATGGCAGCACTGCATAATTCTCTTACTG
TCATGCCATCCGTAAGATGCTTTTCTGTGACTGGTGAGTACTCAACCAAGTCATTCTGAGAATAGTGTAT
GCGGCGACCGAGTTGCTCTTGCCCGGCGTCAACACGGGATAATACCGCGCCACATAGCAGAACTTTAAAA
GTGCTCATCATTGGAAAACGTTCTTCGGGGCGAAAACTCTCAAGGATCTTACCGCTGTTGAGATCCAGTT
CGATGTAACCCACTCGTGCACCCAACTGATCTTCAGCATCTTTTACTTTCACCAGCGTTTCTGGGTGAGC
AAAAACAGGAAGGCAAAATGCCGCAAAAAAGGGAATAAGGGCGACACGGAAATGTTGAATACTCATACTC
TTCCTTTTTCAATATTATTGAAGCATTTATCAGGGTTATTGTCTCATGAGCGGATACATATTTGAATGTA
TTTAGAAAAATAAACAAATAGGGGTTCCGCGCACATTTCCTGCATAATGAAAGACCCCACCTGTAGGTTT
GGCAAGCTAGCTTAAGTAACGCCATTTTGCAAGGCATGGAAAAATACATAACTGAGAATAGAAAAGTTCA
GATCAAGGTCAGGAACAGATGGAACAGCTGAATATGGGCCAAAGCGGATATCTGTGGTAAGCAGTTCCTG
CCCCGGCTCAGGGCCAAGAACAGATGGAACAGCTGAATATGGGCCAAACAGGATATCTGTGGTAAGCAGT
TCCTGCCCCGGCTCAGGGCCAAGAACAGATGGTCCCCAGATGCGGTCCAGCCCTCAGCAGTTTCTAGAGA
ACCATCAGATGTTTCCAGGGTGCCCCAAGGACCTGAAATGACCCTGTGCCTTATTTGAACTAACCAATCA
GTTCGCTTCTCGCTTCTGTTCGCGCGCTTCTGCTCCCCGAGCTCAATAAAAGAGCCCACAACCCCTCACT
CGGGGCGCCAGTCCTCCGATTGACTGAGTCGCCCGGGTACCCGTGTATCCAATAAACCCTCTTGCAGTTG
CATCCGACTTGTGGTCTCGCTGTTCCTTGGGAGGGTCTCCTCTGAGTGATTGACTACCCGTCAGCGGGGG
TCTTTCATTTGGGGGCTCGTCCGGGATCGGGAGACCCCTGCCCAGGGACCACCGACCCACCACCGGGAGG
TAAGCTGGCCAGCAACTTATCTGTGTCTGTCCGATTGTCTAGTGTCTATGACTGATTTTATGCGCCTGCG
TCGGTACTAGTTAGCTAACTAGCTCTGTATCTGGCGGACCCGTGGTGGAACTGACGAGTTCGGAACACCC
GGCCGCAACCCTGGGAGACGTCCCAGGGATCTCGGGGGCCGTTTTTGTGGCCCGACCTGAGTCCAAAAAT
CCCGATCGTTTTGGACTCTTTGGTGCACCCCCCTTAGAGGAGGGATATGTGGTTCTGGTAGGAGACGAGA
ACCTAAAACAGTTCCCGCCTCCGTCTGAATTTTTGCTTTCGGTTTGGGACCGAAGCCGCGCCGCGCGTCT
TGTCTGCTGCAGCATCGTTCTGTGTTGTCTCTGTCTGACTGTGTTTCTGTATTTGTCTGAAAATATGGGC
CCGGGCCAGACTGTTACCACTCCCTTAAGTTTGACCTTAGGTCACTGGAAAGATGTCGAGCGGATCGCTC
ACAACCAGTCGGTAGATGTCAAGAAGAGACGTTGGGTTACCTTCTGCTCTGCAGAATGGCCAACCTTTAA
CGTCGGATGGCCGCGAGACGGCACCTTTAACCGAGACCTCATCACCCAGGTTAAGATCAAGGTCTTTTCA
CCTGGCCCGCATGGACACCCAGACCAGGTCCCCTACATCGTGACCTGGGAAGCCTTGGCTTTTGACCCCC
CTCCCTGGGTCAAGCCCTTTGTACACCCTAAGCCTCCGCCTCCTCTTCCTCCATCCGCCCCGTCTCTCCC
CCTTGAACCTCCTCGTTCGACCCCGCCTCGATCCTCCCTTTATCCAGCCCTCACTCCTTCTCTAGGCGCC
CCCATATGGCCATATGAGATCTTATATGGGGCACCCCCGCCCCTTGTAAACTTCCCTGACCCTGACATGA
CAAGAGTTACTAACAGCCCCTCTCTCCAAGCTCACTTACAGGCTCTCTACTTAGTCCAGCACGAAGTCTG
GAGACCTCTGGCGGCAGCCTACCAAGAACAACTGGACCGACCGGTGGTACCTCACCCTTACCGAGTCGGC
GACACAGTGTGGGTCCGCCGACACCAGACTAAGAACCTAGAACCTCGCTGGAAAGGACCTTACACAGTCC
TGCTGACCACCCCCACCGCCCTCAAAGTAGACGGCATCGCAGCTTGGATACACGCCGCCCACGTGAAGGC
TGCCGACCCCGGGGGTGGACCATCCTCTAGACTGCCGGATCTAGCTAGTTAATTAAGGATCCCAGTGTGG
TGGTACGGAATTCATGCAGAATGTGATTAATACTGTGAAGGGAAAGGCACTGGAAGTGGCTGAGTACCTG
ACCCCGGTCCTCAAGGAATCAAAGTTTAAGGAAACAGGTGTAATTACCCCAGAAGAGTTTGTGGCAGCTG
GAGATCACCTAGTCCACCACTGTCCAACATGGCAATGGGCTACAGGGGAAGAATTGAAAGTGAAGGCATA
CCTACCAACAGGCAAACAATTTTTGGTAACCAAAAATGTGCCGTGCTATAAGCGGTGCAAACAGATGGAA
TATTCAGATGAATTGGAAGCTATCATTGAAGAAGATGATGGTGATGGCGGATGGGTAGATACATATCACA
ACACAGGTATTACAGGAATAACGGAAGCCGTTAAAGAGATCACACTGGAAAATAAGGACAATATAAGGCT
TCAAGATTGCTCAGCACTATGTGAAGAGGAAGAAGATGAAGATGAAGGAGAAGCTGCAGATATGGAAGAA
TATGAAGAGAGTGGATTGTTGGAAACAGATGAGGCTACCCTAGATACAAGGAAAATAGTAGAAGCTTGTA
AAGCCAAAACTGATGCTGGCGGTGAAGATGCTATTTTGCAAACCAGAACTTATGACCTTTACATCACTTA
TGATAAAGCGTACCAGACTCCACGATTATGGTTGTTTGGCTATGATGAGCAACGGCAGCCTTTAACAGTT
GAGCACATGTATGAAGACATCAGTCAGGATCATGTGAAGAAAACAGTGACCATTGAAAATCACCCTCATC
TGCCACCACCTCCCATGTGTTCAGTTCACCCATGCAGGCATGCTGAGGTGATGAAGAAAATCATTGAGAC
GGTTGCAGAAGGAGGGGGAGAACTTGGAGTTCATATGTATCTTCTTATTTTCTTGAAATTTGTACAAGCT
GTCATTCCAACAATAGAATATGACTACACAAGACACTTCACAATGTAACTCGA
