Features (pLannotate 1.2.2; 6 found; start..end, strand, type, name):
    329..1189    -  CDS            AmpR: β-lactamase; bla; confers resistance to ampicillin, carbenicillin, and related antibiotics
   1190..1294    -  promoter       AmpR promoter: bla
   1324..1445    +  LTR            3' LTR (ΔU3) (fragment): self-inactivating 3' long terminal repeat (LTR) from Moloney murine leukemia virus
   1446..1915    +  LTR            LTR: long terminal repeat from Moloney murine leukemia virus
   1981..2033    -  CDS            lacI (fragment): lac repressor; lacI; The lac repressor binds to the lac operator to inhibit transcription in E. coli. This inhibition can be relieved by adding lactose or isopropyl-β-D-thiogalactopyranoside (IPTG).
   2216..165     -  rep_origin     ori (across the origin): high-copy-number ColE1/pMB1/pBR322/pUC origin of replication
>Addgene plasmid #212024 | pMX-IG-ATG3 (Y209A) | addgene full sequence | sequence record 422855 | Addgene NGS Result
TACGGCTACACTAGAAGAACAGTATTTGGTATCTGCGCTCTGCTGAAGCCAGTTACCTTCGGAAAAAGAG
TTGGTAGCTCTTGATCCGGCAAACAAACCACCGCTGGTAGCGGTGGTTTTTTTGTTTGCAAGCAGCAGAT
TACGCGCAGAAAAAAAGGATCTCAAGAAGATCCTTTGATCTTTTCTACGGGGTCTGACGCTCAGTGGAAC
GAAAACTCACGTTAAGGGATTTTGGTCATGAGATTATCAAAAAGGATCTTCACCTAGATCCTTTTGCGGC
CGGCCGCAAATCAATCTAAAGTATATATGAGTAAACTTGGTCTGACAGTTACCAATGCTTAATCAGTGAG
GCACCTATCTCAGCGATCTGTCTATTTCGTTCATCCATAGTTGCCTGACTCCCCGTCGTGTAGATAACTA
CGATACGGGAGGGCTTACCATCTGGCCCCAGTGCTGCAATGATACCGCGAGACCCACGCTCACCGGCTCC
AGATTTATCAGCAATAAACCAGCCAGCCGGAAGGGCCGAGCGCAGAAGTGGTCCTGCAACTTTATCCGCC
TCCATCCAGTCTATTAATTGTTGCCGGGAAGCTAGAGTAAGTAGTTCGCCAGTTAATAGTTTGCGCAACG
TTGTTGCCATTGCTACAGGCATCGTGGTGTCACGCTCGTCGTTTGGTATGGCTTCATTCAGCTCCGGTTC
CCAACGATCAAGGCGAGTTACATGATCCCCCATGTTGTGCAAAAAAGCGGTTAGCTCCTTCGGTCCTCCG
ATCGTTGTCAGAAGTAAGTTGGCCGCAGTGTTATCACTCATGGTTATGGCAGCACTGCATAATTCTCTTA
CTGTCATGCCATCCGTAAGATGCTTTTCTGTGACTGGTGAGTACTCAACCAAGTCATTCTGAGAATAGTG
TATGCGGCGACCGAGTTGCTCTTGCCCGGCGTCAATACGGGATAATACCGCGCCACATAGCAGAACTTTA
AAAGTGCTCATCATTGGAAAACGTTCTTCGGGGCGAAAACTCTCAAGGATCTTACCGCTGTTGAGATCCA
GTTCGATGTAACCCACTCGTGCACCCAACTGATCTTCAGCATCTTTTACTTTCACCAGCGTTTCTGGGTG
AGCAAAAACAGGAAGGCAAAATGCCGCAAAAAAGGGAATAAGGGCGACACGGAAATGTTGAATACTCATA
CTCTTCCTTTTTCAATATTATTGAAGCATTTATCAGGGTTATTGTCTCATGAGCGGATACATATTTGAAT
GTATTTAGAAAAATAAACAAATAGGGGTTCCGCGCACATTTCCCCGAAAAGTGCCACCTGCATAATGAAA
GACCCCACCTGTAGGTTTGGCAAGCTAGCTTAAGTAACGCCATTTTGCAAGGCATGGAAAAATACATAAC
TGAGAATAGAGAAGTTCAGATCAAGGTCAGGAACAGATGGAACAGCTGAATATGGGCCAAACAGGATATC
TGTGGTAAGCAGTTCCTGCCCCGGCTCAGGGCCAAGAACAGATGGAACAGCTGAATATGGGCCAAACAGG
ATATCTGTGGTAAGCAGTTCCTGCCCCGGCTCAGGGCCAAGAACAGATGGTCCCCAGATGCGGTCCAGCC
CTCAGCAGTTTCTAGAGAACCATCAGATGTTTCCAGGGTGCCCCAAGGACCTGAAATGACCCTGTGCCTT
ATTTGAACTAACCAATCAGTTCGCTTCTCGCTTCTGTTCGCGCGCTTCTGCTCCCCGAGCTCAATAAAAG
AGCCCACAACCCCTCACTCGGGGCGCCAGTCCTCCGATTGACTGAGTCGCCCGGGTACCCGTGTATCCAA
TAAACCCTCTTGCAGTTGCATCCGACTTGTGGTCTCGCTGTTCCTTGGGAGGGTCTCCTCTGAGTGATTG
ACTACCCGTCAGCGGGGGTCTTTCACATGCAGCATGTATCAAAATTAATTTGGTTTTTTTTCTTAAGTAT
TTACATTAAATGGCCATAGTTGCATTAATGAATCGGCCAACGCGCGGGGAGAGGCGGTTTGCGTATTGGG
CGCTCTTCCGCTTCCTCGCTCACTGACTCGCTGCGCTCGGTCGTTCGGCTGCGGCGAGCGGTATCAGCTC
ACTCAAAGGCGGTAATACGGTTATCCACAGAATCAGGGGATAACGCAGGAAAGAACATGTGAGCAAAAGG
CCAGCAAAAGGCCAGGAACCGTAAAAAGGCCGCGTTGCTGGCGTTTTTCCATAGGCTCCGCCCCCCTGAC
GAGCATCACAAAAATCGACGCTCAAGTCAGAGGTGGCGAAACCCGACAGGACTATAAAGATACCAGGCGT
TTCCCCCTGGAAGCTCCCTCGTGCGCTCTCCTGTTCCGACCCTGCCGCTTACCGGATACCTGTCCGCCTT
TCTCCCTTCGGGAAGCGTGGCGCTTTCTCATAGCTCACGCTGTAGGTATCTCAGTTCGGTGTAGGTCGTT
CGCTCCAAGCTGGGCTGTGTGCACGAACCCCCCGTTCAGCCCGACCGCTGCGCCTTATCCGGTAACTATC
GTCTTGAGTCCAACCCGGTAAGACACGACTTATCGCCACTGGCAGCAGCCACTGGTAACAGGATTAGCAG
AGCGAGGTATGTAGGCGGTGCTACAGAGTTCTTGAAGTGGTGGCCTAAC
