Features (pLannotate 1.2.2; 6 found; start..end, strand, type, name):
     22..610     +  rep_origin     ori: high-copy-number ColE1/pMB1/pBR322/pUC origin of replication
    793..845     +  CDS            lacI (fragment): lac repressor; lacI; The lac repressor binds to the lac operator to inhibit transcription in E. coli. This inhibition can be relieved by adding lactose or isopropyl-β-D-thiogalactopyranoside (IPTG).
    911..1380    -  LTR            LTR: long terminal repeat from Moloney murine leukemia virus
   1381..1502    -  LTR            3' LTR (ΔU3) (fragment): self-inactivating 3' long terminal repeat (LTR) from Moloney murine leukemia virus
   1532..1636    +  promoter       AmpR promoter: bla
   1637..2497    +  CDS            AmpR: β-lactamase; bla; confers resistance to ampicillin, carbenicillin, and related antibiotics
>Addgene plasmid #212024 | pMX-IG-ATG3 (Y209A) | addgene full sequence | sequence record 445621 | Addgene NGS Result
AGAAAAGATCAAAGGATCTTCTTGAGATCCTTTTTTTCTGCGCGTAATCTGCTGCTTGCAAACAAAAAAA
CCACCGCTACCAGCGGTGGTTTGTTTGCCGGATCAAGAGCTACCAACTCTTTTTCCGAAGGTAACTGGCT
TCAGCAGAGCGCAGATACCAAATACTGTTCTTCTAGTGTAGCCGTAGTTAGGCCACCACTTCAAGAACTC
TGTAGCACCGCCTACATACCTCGCTCTGCTAATCCTGTTACCAGTGGCTGCTGCCAGTGGCGATAAGTCG
TGTCTTACCGGGTTGGACTCAAGACGATAGTTACCGGATAAGGCGCAGCGGTCGGGCTGAACGGGGGGTT
CGTGCACACAGCCCAGCTTGGAGCGAACGACCTACACCGAACTGAGATACCTACAGCGTGAGCTATGAGA
AAGCGCCACGCTTCCCGAAGGGAGAAAGGCGGACAGGTATCCGGTAAGCGGCAGGGTCGGAACAGGAGAG
CGCACGAGGGAGCTTCCAGGGGGAAACGCCTGGTATCTTTATAGTCCTGTCGGGTTTCGCCACCTCTGAC
TTGAGCGTCGATTTTTGTGATGCTCGTCAGGGGGGCGGAGCCTATGGAAAAACGCCAGCAACGCGGCCTT
TTTACGGTTCCTGGCCTTTTGCTGGCCTTTTGCTCACATGTTCTTTCCTGCGTTATCCCCTGATTCTGTG
GATAACCGTATTACCGCCTTTGAGTGAGCTGATACCGCTCGCCGCAGCCGAACGACCGAGCGCAGCGAGT
CAGTGAGCGAGGAAGCGGAAGAGCGCCCAATACGCAAACCGCCTCTCCCCGCGCGTTGGCCGATTCATTA
ATGCAACTATGGCCATTTAATGTAAATACTTAAGAAAAAAAACCAAATTAATTTTGATACATGCTGCATG
TGAAAGACCCCCGCTGACGGGTAGTCAATCACTCAGAGGAGACCCTCCCAAGGAACAGCGAGACCACAAG
TCGGATGCAACTGCAAGAGGGTTTATTGGATACACGGGTACCCGGGCGACTCAGTCAATCGGAGGACTGG
CGCCCCGAGTGAGGGGTTGTGGGCTCTTTTATTGAGCTCGGGGAGCAGAAGCGCGCGAACAGAAGCGAGA
AGCGAACTGATTGGTTAGTTCAAATAAGGCACAGGGTCATTTCAGGTCCTTGGGGCACCCTGGAAACATC
TGATGGTTCTCTAGAAACTGCTGAGGGCTGGACCGCATCTGGGGACCATCTGTTCTTGGCCCTGAGCCGG
GGCAGGAACTGCTTACCACAGATATCCTGTTTGGCCCATATTCAGCTGTTCCATCTGTTCTTGGCCCTGA
GCCGGGGCAGGAACTGCTTACCACAGATATCCTGTTTGGCCCATATTCAGCTGTTCCATCTGTTCCTGAC
CTTGATCTGAACTTTTCTATTCTCAGTTATGTATTTTTCCATGCCTTGCAAAATGGCGTTACTTAAGCTA
GCTTGCCAAACCTACAGGTGGGGTCTTTCATTATGCAGGTGGCACTTTTCGGGGAAATGTGCGCGGAACC
CCTATTTGTTTATTTTTCTAAATACATTCAAATATGTATCCGCTCATGAGACAATAACCCTGATAAATGC
TTCAATAATATTGAAAAAGGAAGAGTATGAGTATTCAACATTTCCGTGTCGCCCTTATTCCCTTTTTTGC
GGCATTTTGCCTTCCTGTTTTTGCTCACCCAGAAACGCTGGTGAAAGTAAAAGATGCTGAAGATCAGTTG
GGTGCACGAGTGGGTTACATCGAACTGGATCTCAACAGCGGTAAGATCCTTGAGAGTTTTCGCCCCGAAG
AACGTTTTCCAATGATGAGCACTTTTAAAGTTCTGCTATGTGGCGCGGTATTATCCCGTATTGACGCCGG
GCAAGAGCAACTCGGTCGCCGCATACACTATTCTCAGAATGACTTGGTTGAGTACTCACCAGTCACAGAA
AAGCATCTTACGGATGGCATGACAGTAAGAGAATTATGCAGTGCTGCCATAACCATGAGTGATAACACTG
CGGCCAACTTACTTCTGACAACGATCGGAGGACCGAAGGAGCTAACCGCTTTTTTGCACAACATGGGGGA
TCATGTAACTCGCCTTGATCGTTGGGAACCGGAGCTGAATGAAGCCATACCAAACGACGAGCGTGACACC
ACGATGCCTGTAGCAATGGCAACAACGTTGCGCAAACTATTAACTGGCGAACTACTTACTCTAGCTTCCC
GGCAACAATTAATAGACTGGATGGAGGCGGATAAAGTTGCAGGACCACTTCTGCGCTCGGCCCTTCCGGC
TGGCTGGTTTATTGCTGATAAATCTGGAGCCGGTGAGCGTGGGTCTCGCGGTATCATTGCAGCACTGGGG
CCAGATGGTAAGCCCTCCCGTATCGTAGTTATCTACACGACGGGGAGTCAGGCAACTATGGATGAACGAA
ATAGACAGATCGCTGAGATAGGTGCCTCACTGATTAAGCATTGGTAACTGTCAGACCAAGTTTACTCATA
TATACTTTAGATTGATTTGCGGCCGGCCGCAAAAGGATCTAGGTGAAGATCCTTTTTGATAATCTCATGA
CCAAAATCCCTTAACGTGAGTTTTCGTTCCACTGAGCGTCAGACCCCGT
